>Addgene plasmid #217378 | pcDNA3.4-GFP-TEV-B55 | addgene full sequence | sequence record 430725 | Addgene NGS Result
GTTAGGCGTTTTGCGCTGCTTCGCGATGTACGGGCCAGATATACGCGTTGACATTGATTATTGACTAGTT
ATTAATAGTAATCAATTACGGGGTCATTAGTTCATAGCCCATATATGGAGTTCCGCGTTACATAACTTAC
GGTAAATGGCCCGCCTGGCTGACCGCCCAACGACCCCCGCCCATTGACGTCAATAATGACGTATGTTCCC
ATAGTAACGCCAATAGGGACTTTCCATTGACGTCAATGGGTGGAGTATTTACGGTAAACTGCCCACTTGG
CAGTACATCAAGTGTATCATATGCCAAGTACGCCCCCTATTGACGTCAATGACGGTAAATGGCCCGCCTG
GCATTATGCCCAGTACATGACCTTATGGGACTTTCCTACTTGGCAGTACATCTACGTATTAGTCATCGCT
ATTACCATGGTGATGCGGTTTTGGCAGTACATCAATGGGCGTGGATAGCGGTTTGACTCACGGGGATTTC
CAAGTCTCCACCCCATTGACGTCAATGGGAGTTTGTTTTGGCACCAAAATCAACGGGACTTTCCAAAATG
TCGTAACAACTCCGCCCCATTGACGCAAATGGGCGGTAGGCGTGTACGGTGGGAGGTCTATATAAGCAGA
GCTCGTTTAGTGAACCGTCAGATCGCCTGGAGACGCCATCCACGCTGTTTTGACCTCCATAGAAGACACC
GGGACCGATCCAGCCTCCGGACTCTAGAGGATCGAACCCTTGCCACCATGTATACCATGGGCTCTGATAA
AATTATGGTGAGCAAGGGCGAGGAGCTGTTCACCGGGGTGGTGCCCATCCTGGTCGAGCTGGACGGCGAC
GTAAACGGCCACAAGTTCAGCGTGTCCGGCGAGGGCGAGGGCGATGCCACCTACGGCAAGCTGACCCTGA
AGTTCATCTGCACCACCGGCAAGCTGCCCGTGCCCTGGCCCACCCTCGTGACCACCCTGACCTACGGCGT
GCAGTGCTTCAGCCGCTACCCCGACCACATGAAGCAGCACGACTTCTTCAAGTCCGCCATGCCCGAAGGC
TACGTCCAGGAGCGCACCATCTTCTTCAAGGACGACGGCAACTACAAGACCCGCGCCGAGGTGAAGTTCG
AGGGCGACACCCTGGTGAACCGCATCGAGCTGAAGGGCATCGACTTCAAGGAGGACGGCAACATCCTGGG
GCACAAGCTGGAGTACAACTACAACAGCCACAACGTCTATATCATGGCCGACAAGCAGAAGAACGGCATC
AAGGTGAACTTCAAGATCCGCCACAACATCGAGGACGGCAGCGTGCAGCTCGCCGACCACTACCAGCAGA
ACACCCCCATCGGCGACGGCCCCGTGCTGCTGCCCGACAACCACTACCTGAGCACCCAGTCCGCCCTGAG
CAAAGACCCCAACGAGAAGCGCGATCACATGGTCCTGCTGGAGTTCGTGACCGCCGCCGGGATCACTCTC
GGCATGGACGAGCTGTACAAGGGAGCAGGTGCTGGAGAAAATCTTTATTTTCAAGGTCATATGGGATCCG
CAGGAGCTGGAGGAGGGAATGATATTCAGTGGTGTTTTTCTCAGGTGAAAGGAGCAGTAGATGATGATGT
AGCAGAAGCAGATATAATTTCTACAGTAGAATTTAATCATTCTGGAGAATTACTAGCAACAGGAGATAAA
GGTGGTAGAGTTGTCATCTTTCAACAGGAGCAGGAGAACAAAATCCAGTCTCATAGCAGAGGAGAATATA
ATGTTTACAGCACCTTCCAGAGCCATGAACCAGAGTTTGACTACTTGAAAAGTTTAGAAATAGAAGAAAA
GATCAACAAAATTAGGTGGTTACCCCAGAAAAATGCTGCTCAGTTTTTATTGTCTACCAATGATAAAACA
ATAAAATTATGGAAAATCAGTGAAAGGGACAAAAGACCAGAAGGGTATAACTTGAAAGAGGAGGATGGAA
GGTATAGAGATCCTACTACAGTTACTACACTACGAGTGCCAGTCTTTAGGCCTATGGATCTAATGGTTGA
GGCCAGTCCACGAAGAATATTTGCCAATGCTCATACATATCACATCAACTCAATTTCTATTAATAGTGAT
TATGAAACATATTTATCTGCAGATGATTTGCGGATTAATCTTTGGCATCTGGAAATTACAGACAGGAGTT
TTAACATTGTGGATATCAAGCCTGCCAATATGGAAGAGCTAACAGAGGTGATTACAGCAGCAGAATTTCA
TCCAAACAGCTGTAACACATTTGTATACAGCAGCAGTAAAGGAACTATTCGGCTATGTGACATGAGGGCA
TCTGCCCTCTGTGATAGACATTCTAAATTGTTTGAAGAACCTGAAGATCCCAGTAACAGGTCATTTTTTT
CCGAAATCATCTCCTCTATTTCGGATGTAAAATTCAGCCATAGTGGTCGATATATGATGACTAGAGACTA
TTTGTCAGTCAAAATTTGGGACTTAAATATGGAAAACAGGCCTGTGGAAACATACCAGGTGCATGAATAC
CTCAGAAGTAAACTCTGTTCACTGTATGAAAATGACTGCATATTTGACAAATTTGAATGTTGTTGGAATG
GATCTGACAGTGTTGTCATGACTGGATCTTACAATAATTTCTTCAGAATGTTTGACAGAAACACAAAGCG
AGACATAACCCTAGAAGCATCGCGGGAAAACAATAAGCCTCGCACAGTTCTGAAGCCTCGCAAAGTCTGT
GCAAGTGGCAAGCGAAAGAAAGATGAAATAAGTGTTGACAGCCTAGACTTCAATAAGAAAATCCTTCACA
CAGCCTGGCACCCCAAGGAAAATATCATTGCCGTAGCTACTACAAACAATCTGTATATATTTCAAGACAA
AGTGAATTGACTCGAGCACCACCACCACCACCACTGAGATCCGGCTGCTAAAAGGGTTCGATCCCTACCG
GTTAGTAATGAGTTTGATATCTCGACAATCAACCTCTGGATTACAAAATTTGTGAAAGATTGACTGGTAT
TCTTAACTATGTTGCTCCTTTTACGCTATGTGGATACGCTGCTTTAATGCCTTTGTATCATGCTATTGCT
TCCCGTATGGCTTTCATTTTCTCCTCCTTGTATAAATCCTGGTTGCTGTCTCTTTATGAGGAGTTGTGGC
CCGTTGTCAGGCAACGTGGCGTGGTGTGCACTGTGTTTGCTGACGCAACCCCCACTGGTTGGGGCATTGC
CACCACCTGTCAGCTCCTTTCCGGGACTTTCGCTTTCCCCCTCCCTATTGCCACGGCGGAACTCATCGCC
GCCTGCCTTGCCCGCTGCTGGACAGGGGCTCGGCTGTTGGGCACTGACAATTCCGTGGTGTTGTCGGGGA
AGCTGACGTCCTTTCCATGGCTGCTCGCCTGTGTTGCCACCTGGATTCTGCGCGGGACGTCCTTCTGCTA
CGTCCCTTCGGCCCTCAATCCAGCGGACCTTCCTTCCCGCGGCCTGCTGCCGGCTCTGCGGCCTCTTCCG
CGTCTTCGCCTTCGCCCTCAGACGAGTCGGATCTCCCTTTGGGCCGCCTCCCCGCCTGGAACGGGGGAGG
CTAACTGAAACACGGAAGGAGACAATACCGGAAGGAACCCGCGCTATGACGGCAATAAAAAGACAGAATA
AAACGCACGGGTGTTGGGTCGTTTGTTCATAAACGCGGGGTTCGGTCCCAGGGCTGGCACTCTGTCGATA
CCCCACCGAGACCCCATTGGGGCCAATACGCCCGCGTTTCTTCCTTTTCCCCACCCCACCCCCCAAGTTC
GGGTGAAGGCCCAGGGCTCGCAGCCAACGTCGGGGCGGCAGGCCCTGCCATAGCAGATCTGCGCAGCTGG
GGCTCTAGGGGGTATCCCC
[124 nt withheld, positions 3870-3993]
C
[91 nt withheld, positions 3995-4085]
A
[49 nt withheld, positions 4087-4135]
CCTTTGACGTTGGAGTCCACGTTCTTT
[37 nt withheld, positions 4163-4199]
ACCCTATCTCGGTCTATTCTTTTGATTTATAAGGGATTTTGCCGATTTCGGCCTATTGGTTAAAAAATGA
GCTGATTTAACAAAAATTTAACGCGAATTAATTCTGTGGAATGTGTGTCAGTTAGGGTGTGGAAAGTCCC
CAGGCTCCCCAGCAGGCAGAAGTATGCAAAGCATGCATCTCAATTAGTCAGCAACCAGGTGTGGAAAGTC
CCCAGGCTCCCCAGCAGGCAGAAGTATGCAAAGCATGCATCTCAATTAGTCAGCAACCATAGTCCCGCCC
CTAACTCCGCCCATCCCGCCCCTAACTCCGCCCAGTTCCGCCCATTCTCCGCCCCATGGCTGACTAATTT
TTTTTATTTATGCAGAGGCCGAGGCCGCCTCTGCCTCTGAGCTATTCCAGAAGTAGTGAGGAGGCTTTTT
TGGAGGCCTAGGCTTTTGCAAAAAGCTCCCGGGAGCTTGTATATCCATTTTCGGATCTGATCAAGAGACA
GGATGAGGATCGTTTCGCATGATTGAACAAGATGGATTGCACGCAGGTTCTCCGGCCGCTTGGGTGGAGA
GGCTATTCGGCTATGACTGGGCACAACAGACAATCGGCTGCTCTGATGCCGCCGTGTTCCGGCTGTCAGC
GCAGGGGCGCCCGGTTCTTTTTGTCAAGACCGACCTGTCCGGTGCCCTGAATGAACTGCAGGACGAGGCA
GCGCGGCTATCGTGGCTGGCCACGACGGGCGTTCCTTGCGCAGCTGTGCTCGACGTTGTCACTGAAGCGG
GAAGGGACTGGCTGCTATTGGGCGAAGTGCCGGGGCAGGATCTCCTGTCATCTCACCTTGCTCCTGCCGA
GAAAGTATCCATCATGGCTGATGCAATGCGGCGGCTGCATACGCTTGATCCGGCTACCTGCCCATTCGAC
CACCAAGCGAAACATCGCATCGAGCGAGCACGTACTCGGATGGAAGCCGGTCTTGTCGATCAGGATGATC
TGGACGAAGAGCATCAGGGGCTCGCGCCAGCCGAACTGTTCGCCAGGCTCAAGGCGCGCATGCCCGACGG
CGAGGATCTCGTCGTGACCCATGGCGATGCCTGCTTGCCGAATATCATGGTGGAAAATGGCCGCTTTTCT
GGATTCATCGACTGTGGCCGGCTGGGTGTGGCGGACCGCTATCAGGACATAGCGTTGGCTACCCGTGATA
TTGCTGAAGAGCTTGGCGGCGAATGGGCTGACCGCTTCCTCGTGCTTTACGGTATCGCCGCTCCCGATTC
GCAGCGCATCGCCTTCTATCGCCTTCTTGACGAGTTCTTCTGAGCGGGACTCTGGGGTTCGCGAAATGAC
CGACCAAGCGACGCCCAACCTGCCATCACGAGATTTCGATTCCACCGCCGCCTTCTATGAAAGGTTGGGC
TTCGGAATCGTTTTCCGGGACGCCGGCTGGATGATCCTCCAGCGCGGGGATCTCATGCTGGAGTTCTTCG
CCCACCCCAACTTGTTTATTGCAGCTTATAATGGTTACAAATAAAGCAATAGCATCACAAATTTCACAAA
TAAAGCATTTTTTTCACTGCATTCTAGTTGTGGTTTGTCCAAACTCATCAATGTATCTTATCATGTCTGT
ATACCGTCGACCTCTAGCTAGAGCTTGGCGTAATCATGGTCATAGCTGTTTCCTGTGTGAAATTGTTATC
CGCTCACAATTCCACACAACATACGAGCCGGAAGCATAAAGTGTAAAGCCTGGGGTGCCTAATGAGTGAG
CTAACTCACATTAATTGCGTTGCGCTCACTGCCCGCTTTCCAGTCGGGAAACCTGTCGTGCCAGCTGCAT
TAATGAATCGGCCAACGCGCGGGGAGAGGCGGTTTGCGTATTGGGCGCTCTTCCGCTTCCTCGCTCACTG
ACTCGCTGCGCTCGGTCGTTCGGCTGCGGCGAGCGGTATCAGCTCACTCAAAGGCGGTAATACGGTTATC
CACAGAATCAGGGGATAACGCAGGAAAGAACATGTGAGCAAAAGGCCAGCAAAAGGCCAGGAACCGTAAA
AAGGCCGCGTTGCTGGCGTTTTTCCATAGGCTCCGCCCCCCTGACGAGCATCACAAAAATCGACGCTCAA
GTCAGAGGTGGCGAAACCCGACAGGACTATAAAGATACCAGGCGTTTCCCCCTGGAAGCTCCCTCGTGCG
CTCTCCTGTTCCGACCCTGCCGCTTACCGGATACCTGTCCGCCTTTCTCCCTTCGGGAAGCGTGGCGCTT
TCTCATAGCTCACGCTGTAGGTATCTCAGTTCGGTGTAGGTCGTTCGCTCCAAGCTGGGCTGTGTGCACG
AACCCCCCGTTCAGCCCGACCGCTGCGCCTTATCCGGTAACTATCGTCTTGAGTCCAACCCGGTAAGACA
CGACTTATCGCCACTGGCAGCAGCCACTGGTAACAGGATTAGCAGAGCGAGGTATGTAGGCGGTGCTACA
GAGTTCTTGAAGTGGTGGCCTAACTACGGCTACACTAGAAGAACAGTATTTGGTATCTGCGCTCTGCTGA
AGCCAGTTACCTTCGGAAAAAGAGTTGGTAGCTCTTGATCCGGCAAACAAACCACCGCTGGTAGCGGTGG
TTTTTTTGTTTGCAAGCAGCAGATTACGCGCAGAAAAAAAGGATCTCAAGAAGATCCTTTGATCTTTTCT
ACGGGGTCTGACGCTCAGTGGAACGAAAACTCACGTTAAGGGATTTTGGTCATGAGATTATCAAAAAGGA
TCTTCACCTAGATCCTTTTAAATTAAAAATGAAGTTTTAAATCAATCTAAAGTATATATGAGTAAACTTG
GTCTGACAGTTACCAATGCTTAATCAGTGAGGCACCTATCTCAGCGATCTGTCTATTTCGTTCATCCATA
GTTGCCTGACTCCCCGTCGTGTAGATAACTACGATACGGGAGGGCTTACCATCTGGCCCCAGTGCTGCAA
TGATACCGCGAGACCCACGCTCACCGGCTCCAGATTTATCAGCAATAAACCAGCCAGCCGGAAGGGCCGA
GCGCAGAAGTGGTCCTGCAACTTTATCCGCCTCCATCCAGTCTATTAATTGTTGCCGGGAAGCTAGAGTA
AGTAGTTCGCCAGTTAATAGTTTGCGCAACGTTGTTGCCATTGCTACAGGCATCGTGGTGTCACGCTCGT
CGTTTGGTATGGCTTCATTCAGCTCCGGTTCCCAACGATCAAGGCGAGTTACATGATCCCCCATGTTGTG
CAAAAAAGCGGTTAGCTCCTTCGGTCCTCCGATCGTTGTCAGAAGTAAGTTGGCCGCAGTGTTATCACTC
ATGGTTATGGCAGCACTGCATAATTCTCTTACTGTCATGCCATCCGTAAGATGCTTTTCTGTGACTGGTG
AGTACTCAACCAAGTCATTCTGAGAATAGTGTATGCGGCGACCGAGTTGCTCTTGCCCGGCGTCAATACG
GGATAATACCGCGCCACATAGCAGAACTTTAAAAGTGCTCATCATTGGAAAACGTTCTTCGGGGCGAAAA
CTCTCAAGGATCTTACCGCTGTTGAGATCCAGTTCGATGTAACCCACTCGTGCACCCAACTGATCTTCAG
CATCTTTTACTTTCACCAGCGTTTCTGGGTGAGCAAAAACAGGAAGGCAAAATGCCGCAAAAAAGGGAAT
AAGGGCGACACGGAAATGTTGAATACTCATACTCTTCCTTTTTCAATATTATTGAAGCATTTATCAGGGT
TATTGTCTCATGAGCGGATACATATTTGAATGTATTTAGAAAAATAAACAAATAGGGGTTCCGCGCACAT
TTCCCCGAAAAGTGCCACCTGACGTCGACGGATCGGGAGATCTCCCGATCCCCTATGGTGCACTCTCAGT
ACAATCTGCTCTGATGCCGCATAGTTAAGCCAGTATCTGCTCCCTGCTTGTGTGTTGGAGGTCGCTGAGT
AGTGCGCGAGCAAAATTTAAGCTACAACAAGGCAAGGCTTGACCGACAATTGCATGAAGAATCTGCTTAG
G
Features (pLannotate 1.2.2; 21 found; start..end, strand, type, name):
     50..429     +  enhancer       CMV enhancer: human cytomegalovirus immediate early enhancer
    430..633     +  promoter       CMV promoter: human cytomegalovirus (CMV) immediate early promoter
    775..1491    +  CDS            EGFP: EGFP is a basic (constitutively fluorescent) green fluorescent protein published in 1996, derived from Aequorea victoria. It is reported to be a rapidly-maturing weak dimer with moderate acid sensitivity.
   1600..2877    +  CDS            PPP2R2A: 2ABA_PIG - Experimental evidence at transcript level: Swiss-Prot protein existence level 2. The B regulatory subunit might modulate substrate selectivity and catalytic activity, and also might direct the localization of the catalytic enzyme to a particular subcellular compartment. Essential for serine/threonine-protein phosphatase 2A-mediated dephosphorylation of WEE1, preventing its ubiquitin-mediated proteolysis, increasing WEE1 protein levels, and promoting the G2/M checkpoint. From Sus scrofa (Pig).
   2887..2904    +  CDS            9xHis (fragment): 9xHis affinity tag
   2967..3555    +  misc_feature   WPRE: woodchuck hepatitis virus posttranscriptional regulatory element
   3620..3668    +  polyA_signal   HSV TK poly(A) signal: herpes simplex virus thymidine kinase polyadenylation signal (Cole and Stacy, 1985)
   3759..3775    -  polyA_signal   bGH poly(A) signal (fragment): bovine growth hormone polyadenylation signal
   3870..4298    +  rep_origin     f1 ori (sequence partly withheld): f1 bacteriophage origin of replication; arrow indicates direction of (+) strand synthesis
   4312..4641    +  promoter       SV40 promoter: SV40 enhancer and early promoter
   4708..5499    +  CDS            neo: KKA2_KLEPN - Also known as kan, nptII. Experimental evidence at protein level: Swiss-Prot protein existence level 1. Resistance to kanamycin, neomycin, paromomycin, ribostamycin, butirosin and gentamicin B. From Klebsiella pneumoniae.
   5525..5683    +  CDS            ble (fragment): BLE_KLEPN - Experimental evidence at protein level: Swiss-Prot protein existence level 1. Binding protein with a strong affinity to the bleomycin family of antibiotics. Binds to CL990; an antimitotic-antibiotic compound. From Klebsiella pneumoniae.
   5678..5799    +  polyA_signal   SV40 poly(A) signal: SV40 polyadenylation signal
   5872..5888    -  protein_bind   lac operator: The lac repressor binds to the lac operator to inhibit transcription in E. coli. This inhibition can be relieved by adding lactose or isopropyl-β-D-thiogalactopyranoside (IPTG). lac repressor encoded by lacI
   5896..5926    -  promoter       lac promoter: promoter for the E. coli lac operon
   5941..5962    -  protein_bind   CAP binding site: CAP binding activates transcription in the presence of cAMP. E. coli catabolite activator protein
   5975..6067    -  CDS            lacI (fragment): lac repressor; lacI; The lac repressor binds to the lac operator to inhibit transcription in E. coli. This inhibition can be relieved by adding lactose or isopropyl-β-D-thiogalactopyranoside (IPTG).
   6250..6838    -  rep_origin     ori: high-copy-number ColE1/pMB1/pBR322/pUC origin of replication
   7009..7869    -  CDS            AmpR: β-lactamase; bla; confers resistance to ampicillin, carbenicillin, and related antibiotics
   7870..7974    -  promoter       AmpR promoter: bla
   8033..8085    -  misc_feature   bom (fragment): basis of mobility region from pBR322
