[The description below was written by a language model from this plasmid's Addgene catalogue record and pLannotate feature annotations shown in this document.]
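Description:
pcDNA3.4-GFP-TEV-B55 is an 8.2 kb mammalian expression plasmid built on the pcDNA3.4 backbone for producing the human PP2A regulatory subunit B55α (PPP2R2A) as an N-terminal EGFP fusion. Transcription is driven by the human cytomegalovirus immediate-early enhancer and promoter. The open reading frame begins with EGFP, and according to the catalogue record a TEV protease recognition site lies in the linker before the B55 coding sequence, so the fluorescent tag can be cleaved off after expression. The annotation software matched the insert to the pig orthologue, but the record lists it as human, which probably reflects high conservation rather than a different species of origin. A short histidine-tag fragment is annotated just downstream of the B55 coding region; the catalogue entry does not mention it, so whether it is translated as part of the fusion is not stated. A WPRE follows the insert to enhance transcript stability and expression, and the message is terminated by the HSV thymidine kinase polyadenylation signal.

For propagation in E. coli the plasmid carries a high-copy ColE1/pUC-type origin and a β-lactamase gene conferring ampicillin resistance, along with an f1 origin. A separate SV40 early promoter–neomycin phosphotransferase–SV40 poly(A) cassette is annotated, which would permit G418 selection of stably transfected mammalian cells. The stated purpose is expression of GFP-tagged, TEV-cleavable B55 in mammalian cells. The GFP moiety can serve for monitoring expression or for affinity capture. The associated publication concerns cryo-EM structures of PP2A:B55 complexes, which suggests use in producing recombinant protein for structural and biochemical work.
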