Addgene plasmid #217378: pcDNA3.4-GFP-TEV-B55
Purpose: expresses GFP tagged B55 in mammalian cells; tev cleavable
Depositing lab: Wolfgang Peti. Depositing organization: University of Connecticut Health Center. Publication: Cryo-EM structures of PP2A:B55-FAM122A and PP2A:B55-ARPP19. Padi SKR, Vos MR, Godek RJ, Fuller JR, Kruse T, Hein JB, Nilsson J, Kelker MS, Page R, Peti W. Nature. 2024 Jan;625(7993):195-203. doi: 10.1038/s41586-023-06870-3. Epub 2023 Dec 20. PubMed 38123684.
Backbone
  Vector backbone: pcDNA3.4
  Vector type: Mammalian Expression
Growth in bacteria
  Bacterial resistance: Ampicillin, 100 μg/mL
  Growth temperature: 37°C
  Growth strain: DH5alpha
  Copy number: Unknown
Gene/Insert
  Gene/Insert name: B55
  Species: H. sapiens (human)
  Insert size (bp): 1341
  GenBank ID: M64929.1
  Entrez Gene: PPP2R2A (a.k.a. B55A, B55ALPHA, PR52A, PR55A, PR55alpha)
  Tag / fusion protein: EGFP TEV (N terminal on insert)
  Cloning method: Gibson Cloning
  Sequencing primers: 5′ CMV forward
Terms and licenses: Academic/Nonprofit Terms; Industry Terms: Not Available to Industry
How to cite: pcDNA3.4-GFP-TEV-B55 was a gift from Wolfgang Peti (Addgene plasmid # 217378 ; http://n2t.net/addgene:217378 ; RRID:Addgene_217378)
