>Addgene plasmid #217378 | pcDNA3.4-GFP-TEV-B55 | depositor partial sequence | sequence record 431008 | Combined sequence (Vector_Fwd, EGFP_Fwd, Vector_Rev)
ATGTATACCATGGGCTCTGATAAAATTATGGTGAGCAAGGGCGAGGAGCTGTTCACCGGGGTGGTGCCCA
TCCTGGTCGAGCTGGACGGCGACGTAAACGGCCACAAGTTCAGCGTGTCCGGCGAGGGCGAGGGCGATGC
CACCTACGGCAAGCTGACCCTGAAGTTCATCTGCACCACCGGCAAGCTGCCCGTGCCCTGGCCCACCCTC
GTGACCACCCTGACCTACGGCGTGCAGTGCTTCAGCCGCTACCCCGACCACATGAAGCAGCACGACTTCT
TCAAGTCCGCCATGCCCGAAGGCTACGTCCAGGAGCGCACCATCTTCTTCAAGGACGACGGCAACTACAA
GACCCGCGCCGAGGTGAAGTTCGAGGGCGACACCCTGGTGAACCGCATCGAGCTGAAGGGCATCGACTTC
AAGGAGGACGGCAACATCCTGGGGCACAAGCTGGAGTACAACTACAACAGCCACAACGTCTATATCATGG
CCGACAAGCAGAAGAACGGCATCAAGGTGAACTTCAAGATCCGCCACAACATCGAGGACGGCAGCGTGCA
GCTCGCCGACCACTACCAGCAGAACACCCCCATCGGCGACGGCCCCGTGCTGCTGCCCGACAACCACTAC
CTGAGCACCCAGTCCGCCCTGAGCAAAGACCCCAACGAGAAGCGCGATCACATGGTCCTGCTGGAGTTCG
TGACCGCCGCCGGGATCACTCTCGGCATGGACGAGCTGTACAAGGGAGCAGGTGCTGGAGAAAATCTTTA
TTTTCAAGGTCATATGGGATCCGCAGGAGCTGGAGGAGGGAATGATATTCAGTGGTGTTTTTCTCAGGTG
AAAGGAGCAGTAGATGATGATGTAGCAGAAGCAGATATAATTTCTACAGTAGAATTTAATCATTCTGGAG
AATTACTAGCAACAGGAGATAAAGGTGGTAGAGTTGTCATCTTTCAACAGGAGCAGGAGAACAAAATCCA
GTCTCATAGCAGAGGAGAATATAATGTTTACAGCACCTTCCAGAGCCATGAACCAGAGTTTGACTACTTG
AAAAGTTTAGAAATAGAAGAAAAGATCAACAAAATTAGGTGGTTACCCCAGAAAAATGCTGCTCAGTTTT
TATTGTCTACCAATGATAAAACAATAAAATTATGGAAAATCAGTGAAAGGGACAAAAGACCAGAAGGGTA
TAACTTGAAAGAGGAGGATGGAAGGTATAGAGATCCTACTACAGTTACTACACTACGAGTGCCAGTCTTT
AGGCCTATGGATCTAATGGTTGAGGCCAGTCCACGAAGAATATTTGCCAATGCTCATACATATCACATCA
ACTCAATTTCTATTAATAGTGATTATGAAACATATTTATCTGCAGATGATTTGCGGATTAATCTTTGGCA
TCTGGAAATTACAGACAGGAGTTTTAACATTGTGGATATCAAGCCTGCCAATATGGAAGAGCTAACAGAG
GTGATTACAGCAGCAGAATTTCATCCAAACAGCTGTAACACATTTGTATACAGCAGCAGTAAAGGAACTA
TTCGGCTATGTGACATGAGGGCATCTGCCCTCTGTGATAGACATTCTAAATTGTTTGAAGAACCTGAAGA
TCCCAGTAACAGGTCATTTTTTTCCGAAATCATCTCCTCTATTTCGGATGTAAAATTCAGCCATAGTGGT
CGATATATGATGACTAGAGACTATTTGTCAGTCAAAATTTGGGACTTAAATATGGAAAACAGGCCTGTGG
AAACATACCAGGTGCATGAATACCTCAGAAGTAAACTCTGTTCACTGTATGAAAATGACTGCATATTTGA
CAAATTTGAATGTTGTTGGAATGGATCTGACAGTGTTGTCATGACTGGATCTTACAATAATTTCTTCAGA
ATGTTTGACAGAAACACAAAGCGAGACATAACCCTAGAAGCATCGCGGGAAAACAATAAGCCTCGCACAG
TTCTGAAGCCTCGCAAAGTCTGTGCAAGTGGCAAGCGAAAGAAAGATGAAATAAGTGTTGACAGCCTAGA
CTTCAATAAGAAAATCCTTCACACAGCCTGGCACCCCAAGGAAAATATCATTGCCGTAGCTACTACAAAC
AATCTGTATATATTTCAAGACAAAGTGAATTGA
